>Addgene plasmid #213979 | Luciferase | addgene full sequence | sequence record 421938 | Addgene NGS Result
ATTTATGCAGAGGCCGAGGCCGCCTCGGCCTCTGAGCTATTCCAGAAGTAGTGAGGAGGCTTTTTTGGAG
GCCTTTCAAATATGTATCCGCTCATGAGACAATAACCCTGATAAATGCTTCAATAATATTGAAAAAGGAA
GAGTATGAGTATTCAACATTTCCGTGTCGCCCTTATTCCCTTTTTTGCGGCATTTTGCCTTCCTGTTTTT
GCTCACCCAGAAACGCTGGTGAAAGTAAAAGATGCTGAAGATCAGTTGGGTGCACGAGTGGGTTACATCG
AACTGGATCTCAACAGCGGTAAGATCCTTGAGAGTTTTCGCCCCGAAGAACGTTTTCCAATGATGAGCAC
TTTTAAAGTTCTGCTATGTGGCGCGGTATTATCCCGTATTGACGCCGGGCAAGAGCAACTCGGTCGCCGC
ATACACTATTCTCAGAATGACTTGGTTGAGTACTCACCAGTCACAGAAAAGCATCTTACGGATGGCATGA
CAGTAAGAGAATTATGCAGTGCTGCCATAACCATGAGTGATAACACTGCGGCCAACTTACTTCTGACAAC
GATCGGAGGACCGAAGGAGCTAACCGCTTTTTTGCACAACATGGGGGATCATGTAACTCGCCTTGATCGT
TGGGAACCGGAGCTGAATGAAGCCATACCAAACGACGAGCGTGACACCACGATGCCTGTAGCAATGGCAA
CAACGTTGCGCAAACTATTAACTGGCGAACTACTTACTCTAGCTTCCCGGCAACAATTAATAGACTGGAT
GGAGGCGGATAAAGTTGCAGGACCACTTCTGCGCTCGGCCCTTCCGGCTGGCTGGTTTATTGCTGATAAA
TCTGGAGCCGGTGAGCGTGGGTCTCGCGGTATCATTGCAGCACTGGGGCCAGATGGTAAGCCCTCCCGTA
TCGTAGTTATCTACACGACGGGGAGTCAGGCAACTATGGATGAACGAAATAGACAGATCGCTGAGATAGG
TGCCTCACTGATTAAGCATTGGTAACTGTCAGACCAAGTTTACTCATATATACTTTAGATTGATTTAAAA
CTTCATTTTTAATTTAAAAGGATCTAGGTGAAGATCCTTTTTGATAATCTCATGACCAAAATCCCTTAAC
GTGAGTTTTCGTTCCACTGAGCGTCAGACCCCGTAGAAAAGATCAAAGGATCTTCTTGAGATCCTTTTTT
TCTGCGCGTAATCTGCTGCTTGCAAACAAAAAAACCACCGCTACCAGCGGTGGTTTGTTTGCCGGATCAA
GAGCTACCAACTCTTTTTCCGAAGGTAACTGGCTTCAGCAGAGCGCAGATACCAAATACTGTTCTTCTAG
TGTAGCCGTAGTTAGGCCACCACTTCAAGAACTCTGTAGCACCGCCTACATACCTCGCTCTGCTAATCCT
GTTACCAGTGGCTGCTGCCAGTGGCGATAAGTCGTGTCTTACCGGGTTGGACTCAAGACGATAGTTACCG
GATAAGGCGCAGCGGTCGGGCTGAACGGGGGGTTCGTGCACACAGCCCAGCTTGGAGCGAACGACCTACA
CCGAACTGAGATACCTACAGCGTGAGCTATGAGAAAGCGCCACGCTTCCCGAAGGGAGAAAGGCGGACAG
GTATCCGGTAAGCGGCAGGGTCGGAACAGGAGAGCGCACGAGGGAGCTTCCAGGGGGAAACGCCTGGTAT
CTTTATAGTCCTGTCGGGTTTCGCCACCTCTGACTTGAGCGTCGATTTTTGTGATGCTCGTCAGGGGGGC
GGAGCCTATGGAAAAACGCCAGCAACGCGGCCTTTTTACGGTTCCTGGCCTTTTGCTGGCCTTTTGCTCA
CATGTTCTTTCCTGCGTTATCCCCTGATTCTGTGGATAACCGTATTACCGCCTTTGAGTGAGCTGATACC
GCTCGCCGCAGCCGAACGACCGAGCGCAGCGAGTCAGTGAGCGAGGAAGCGGAAGAGCGCCCAATACGCA
AACCGCCTCTCCCCGCGCGTTGGCCGATTCATTAATGCAGCTGGCACGACAGGTTTCCCGACTGGAAAGC
GGGCAGTGAGCGCAACGCAATTAATGTGAGTTAGCTCACTCATTAGGCACCCCAGGCTTTACACTTTATG
CTTCCGGCTCGTATGTTGTGTGGAATTGTGAGCGGATAACAATTTCACACAGGAAACAGCTATGACCATG
ATTACGCCAAGCGCGCAATTAACCCTCACTAAAGGGAACAAAAGCTGGAGCTGCAAGCTTAATGTAGTCT
TATGCAATACTCTTGTAGTCTTGCAACATGGTAACGATGAGTTAGCAACATGCCTTACAAGGAGAGAAAA
AGCACCGTGCATGCCGATTGGTGGAAGTAAGGTGGTACGATCGTGCCTTATTAGGAAGGCAACAGACGGG
TCTGACATGGATTGGACGAACCACTGAATTGCCGCATTGCAGAGATATTGTATTTAAGTGCCTAGCTCGA
TACATAAACGGGTCTCTCTGGTTAGACCAGATCTGAGCCTGGGAGCTCTCTGGCTAACTAGGGAACCCAC
TGCTTAAGCCTCAATAAAGCTTGCCTTGAGTGCTTCAAGTAGTGTGTGCCCGTCTGTTGTGTGACTCTGG
TAACTAGAGATCCCTCAGACCCTTTTAGTCAGTGTGGAAAATCTCTAGCAGTGGCGCCCGAACAGGGACT
TGAAAGCGAAAGGGAAACCAGAGGAGCTCTCTCGACGCAGGACTCGGCTTGCTGAAGCGCGCACGGCAAG
AGGCGAGGGGCGGCGACTGGTGAGTACGCCAAAAATTTTGACTAGCGGAGGCTAGAAGGAGAGAGATGGG
TGCGAGAGCGTCAGTATTAAGCGGGGGAGAATTAGATCGCGATGGGAAAAAATTCGGTTAAGGCCAGGGG
GAAAGAAAAAATATAAATTAAAACATATAGTATGGGCAAGCAGGGAGCTAGAACGATTCGCAGTTAATCC
TGGCCTGTTAGAAACATCAGAAGGCTGTAGACAAATACTGGGACAGCTACAACCATCCCTTCAGACAGGA
TCAGAAGAACTTAGATCATTATATAATACAGTAGCAACCCTCTATTGTGTGCATCAAAGGATAGAGATAA
AAGACACCAAGGAAGCTTTAGACAAGATAGAGGAAGAGCAAAACAAAAGTAAGACCACCGCACAGCAAGC
GGCCGCTGATCTTCAGACCTGGAGGAGGAGATATGAGGGACAATTGGAGAAGTGAATTATATAAATATAA
AGTAGTAAAAATTGAACCATTAGGAGTAGCACCCACCAAGGCAAAGAGAAGAGTGGTGCAGAGAGAAAAA
AGAGCAGTGGGAATAGGAGCTTTGTTCCTTGGGTTCTTGGGAGCAGCAGGAAGCACTATGGGCGCAGCGT
CAATGACGCTGACGGTACAGGCCAGACAATTATTGTCTGGTATAGTGCAGCAGCAGAACAATTTGCTGAG
GGCTATTGAGGCGCAACAGCATCTGTTGCAACTCACAGTCTGGGGCATCAAGCAGCTCCAGGCAAGAATC
CTGGCTGTGGAAAGATACCTAAAGGATCAACAGCTCCTGGGGATTTGGGGTTGCTCTGGAAAACTCATTT
GCACCACTGCTGTGCCTTGGAATGCTAGTTGGAGTAATAAATCTCTGGAACAGATTTGGAATCACACGAC
CTGGATGGAGTGGGACAGAGAAATTAACAATTACACAAGCTTAATACACTCCTTAATTGAAGAATCGCAA
AACCAGCAAGAAAAGAATGAACAAGAATTATTGGAATTAGATAAATGGGCAAGTTTGTGGAATTGGTTTA
ACATAACAAATTGGCTGTGGTATATAAAATTATTCATAATGATAGTAGGAGGCTTGGTAGGTTTAAGAAT
AGTTTTTGCTGTACTTTCTATAGTGAATAGAGTTAGGCAGGGATATTCACCATTATCGTTTCAGACCCAC
CTCCCAACCCCGAGGGGACAATTCTCGACCTCGAGACAAATGGCAGTATTCATCCACAATTTTAAAAGAA
AAGGGGGGATTGGGGGGTACAGTGCAGGGGAAAGAATAGTAGACATAATAGCAACAGACATACAAACTAA
AGAATTACAAAAACAAATTACAAAAATTCAAAATTTTCGGGTTTATTACAGGGACAGCAGAGATCCACTT
TGGCCGCGAATCGATATGTCGAGTTTACTCCCTATCAGTGATAGAGAACGTATGTCGAGTTTACTCCCTA
TCAGTGATAGAGAACGATGTCGAGTTTACTCCCTATCAGTGATAGAGAACGTATGTCGAGTTTACTCCCT
ATCAGTGATAGAGAACGTATGTCGAGTTTACTCCCTATCAGTGATAGAGAACGTATGTCGAGTTTATCCC
TATCAGTGATAGAGAACGTATGTCGAGTTTACTCCCTATCAGTGATAGAGAACGTATGTCGAGGTAGGCG
TGTACGGTGGGAGGCCTATATAAGCAGAGCTCGTTTAGTGAACCGTCAGATCGCCTGGAGAATTGGCTAG
CATCAACAAGTTTGTACAAAAAAGTTGGCACCATGGAAGACGCCAAAAACATAAAGAAAGGCCCGGCGCC
ATTCTATCCGCTGGAAGATGGAACCGCTGGAGAGCAACTGCATAAGGCTATGAAGAGATACGCCCTGGTT
CCTGGAACAATTGCTTTTACAGATGCACATATCGAGGTGGACATCACTTACGCTGAGTACTTCGAAATGT
CCGTTCGGTTGGCAGAAGCTATGAAACGATATGGGCTGAATACAAATCACAGAATCGTCGTATGCAGTGA
AAACTCTCTTCAATTCTTTATGCCGGTGTTGGGCGCGTTATTTATCGGAGTTGCAGTTGCGCCCGCGAAC
GACATTTATAATGAACGTGAATTGCTCAACAGTATGGGCATTTCGCAGCCTACCGTGGTGTTCGTTTCCA
AAAAGGGGTTGCAAAAAATTTTGAACGTGCAAAAAAAGCTCCCAATCATCCAAAAAATTATTATCATGGA
TTCTAAAACGGATTACCAGGGATTTCAGTCGATGTACACGTTCGTCACATCTCATCTACCTCCCGGTTTT
AATGAATACGATTTTGTGCCAGAGTCCTTCGATAGGGACAAGACAATTGCACTGATCATGAACTCCTCTG
GATCTACTGGTCTGCCTAAAGGTGTCGCTCTGCCTCATAGAACTGCCTGCGTGAGATTCTCGCATGCCAG
AGATCCTATTTTTGGCAATCAAATCATTCCGGATACTGCGATTTTAAGTGTTGTTCCATTCCATCACGGT
TTTGGAATGTTTACTACACTCGGATATTTGATATGTGGATTTCGAGTCGTCTTAATGTATAGATTTGAAG
AAGAGCTGTTTCTGAGGAGCCTTCAGGATTACAAGATTCAAAGTGCGCTGCTGGTGCCAACCCTATTCTC
CTTCTTCGCCAAAAGCACTCTGATTGACAAATACGATTTATCTAATTTACACGAAATTGCTTCTGGTGGC
GCTCCCCTCTCTAAGGAAGTCGGGGAAGCGGTTGCCAAGAGGTTCCATCTGCCAGGTATCAGGCAAGGAT
ATGGGCTCACTGAGACTACATCAGCTATTCTGATTACACCCGAGGGGGATGATAAACCGGGCGCGGTCGG
TAAAGTTGTTCCATTTTTTGAAGCGAAGGTTGTGGATCTGGATACCGGGAAAACGCTGGGCGTTAATCAA
AGAGGCGAACTGTGTGTGAGAGGTCCTATGATTATGTCCGGTTATGTAAACAATCCGGAAGCGACCAACG
CCTTGATTGACAAGGATGGATGGCTACATTCTGGAGACATAGCTTACTGGGACGAAGACGAACACTTCTT
CATCGTTGACCGCCTGAAGTCTCTGATTAAGTACAAAGGCTATCAGGTGGCTCCCGCTGAATTGGAATCC
ATCTTGCTCCAACACCCCAACATCTTCGACGCAGGTGTCGCAGGTCTTCCCGACGATGACGCCGGTGAAC
TTCCCGCCGCCGTTGTTGTTTTGGAGCACGGAAAGACGATGACGGAAAAAGAGATCGTGGATTACGTCGC
CAGTCAAGTAACAACCGCGAAAAAGTTGCGCGGAGGAGTTGTGTTTGTGGACGAAGTACCGAAAGGTCTT
ACCGGAAAACTCGACGCAAGAAAAATCAGAGAGATCCTCATAAAGGCCAAGAAGGGCGGAAAGATCGCCG
TGTTGCCAACTTTCTTGTACAAAGTGGTTTAGTAATGAACCGGTCCACCACCACCACCACCACTAAGGAT
CCGGGGTTGGGGTTGCGCCTTTTCCAAGGCAGCCCTGGGTTTGCGCAGGGACGCGGCTGCTCTGGGCGTG
GTTCCGGGAAACGCAGCGGCGCCGACCCTGGGTCTCGCACATTCTTCACGTCCGTTCGCAGCGTCACCCG
GATCTTCGCCGCTACCCTTGTGGGCCCCCCGGCGACGCTTCCTGCTCCGCCCCTAAGTCGGGAAGGTTCC
TTGCGGTTCGCGGCGTGCCGGACGTGACAAACGGAAGCCGCACGTCTCACTAGTACCCTCGCAGACGGAC
AGCGCCAGGGAGCAATGGCAGCGCGCCGACCGCGATGGGCTGTGGCCAATAGCGGCTGCTCAGCAGGGCG
CGCCGAGAGCAGCGGCCGGGAAGGGGCGGTGCGGGAGGCGGGGTGTGGGGCGGTAGTGTGGGCCCTGTTC
CTGCCCGCGCGGTGTTCCGCATTCTGCAAGCCTCCGGAGCGCACGTCGGCAGTCGGCTCCCTCGTTGACC
GAATCACCGACCTCTCTCCCCAGCAATTCACCATGACCGAGTACAAGCCCACGGTGCGCCTCGCCACCCG
CGACGACGTCCCCAGGGCCGTACGCACCCTCGCCGCCGCGTTCGCCGACTACCCCGCCACGCGCCACACC
GTCGATCCGGACCGCCACATCGAGCGGGTCACCGAGCTGCAAGAACTCTTCCTCACGCGCGTCGGGCTCG
ACATCGGCAAGGTGTGGGTCGCGGACGACGGCGCCGCGGTGGCGGTCTGGACCACGCCGGAGAGCGTCGA
AGCGGGGGCGGTGTTCGCCGAGATCGGCCCGCGCATGGCCGAGTTGAGCGGTTCCCGGCTGGCCGCGCAG
CAACAGATGGAAGGCCTCCTGGCGCCGCACCGGCCCAAGGAGCCCGCGTGGTTCCTGGCCACCGTCGGCG
TCTCGCCCGACCACCAGGGCAAGGGTCTGGGCAGCGCCGTCGTGCTCCCCGGAGTGGAGGCGGCCGAGCG
CGCCGGGGTGCCCGCCTTCCTGGAGACCTCCGCGCCCCGCAACCTCCCCTTCTACGAGCGGCTCGGCTTC
ACCGTCACCGCCGACGTCGAGGTGCCCGAAGGACCGCGCACCTGGTGCATGACCCGCAAGCCCGGTGCCG
AAGGTAGAGGTTCTCTCCTCACTTGTGGTGATGTTGAAGAAAACCCTGGTCCAATGTCTAGACTGGACAA
GAGCAAAGTCATAAACGGAGCTCTGGAATTACTCAATGGTGTCGGTATCGAAGGCCTGACGACAAGGAAA
CTCGCTCAAAAGCTGGGAGTTGAGCAGCCTACCCTGTACTGGCACGTGAAGAACAAGCGGGCCCTGCTCG
ATGCCCTGCCAATCGAGATGCTGGACAGGCATCATACCCACTTCTGCCCCCTGGAAGGCGAGTCATGGCA
AGACTTTCTGCGGAACAACGCCAAGTCATACCGCTGTGCTCTCCTCTCACATCGCGACGGGGCTAAAGTG
CATCTCGGCACCCGCCCAACAGAGAAACAGTACGAAACCCTGGAAAATCAGCTCGCGTTCCTGTGTCAGC
AAGGCTTCTCCCTGGAGAACGCACTGTACGCTCTGTCCGCCGTGGGCCACTTTACACTGGGCTGCGTATT
GGAGGAACAGGAGCATCAAGTAGCAAAAGAGGAAAGAGAGACACCTACCACCGATTCTATGCCCCCACTT
CTGAGACAAGCAATTGAGCTGTTCGACCGGCAGGGAGCCGAACCTGCCTTCCTTTTCGGCCTGGAACTAA
TCATATGTGGCCTGGAGAAACAGCTAAAGTGCGAAAGCGGCGGGCCGACCGACGCCCTTGACGATTTTGA
CTTAGACATGCTCCCAGCCGATGCCCTTGACGACTTTGACCTTGATATGCTGCCTGCTGACGCTCTTGAC
GATTTTGACCTTGACATGCTCCCCGGGTAACTAAGTAAGGATCGATCCAAGATATCGTATTCTTAACTAT
GTTGCTCCTTTTACGCTATGTGGATACGCTGCTTTAATGCCTTTGTATCATGCTATTGCTTCCCGTATGG
CTTTCATTTTCTCCTCCTTGTATAAATCCTGGTTGCTGTCTCTTTATGAGGAGTTGTGGCCCGTTGTCAG
GCAACGTGGCGTGGTGTGCACTGTGTTTGCTGACGCAACCCCCACTGGTTGGGGCATTGCCACCACCTGT
CAGCTCCTTTCCGGGACTTTCGCTTTCCCCCTCCCTATTGCCACGGCGGAACTCATCGCCGCCTGCCTTG
CCCGCTGCTGGACAGGGGCTCGGCTGTTGGGCACTGACAATTCCGTGGTGTTGTCGGGGAAGCTGACGTC
CTTTCCATGGCTGCTCGCCTGTGTTGCCACCTGGATTCTGCGCGGGACGTCCTTCTGCTACGTCCCTTCG
GCCCTCAATCCAGCGGACCTTCCTTCCCGCGGCCTGCTGCCGGCTCTGCGGCCTCTTCCGCGTCTTCGCC
TTCGCCCTCAGACGAGTCGGATCTCCCTTTGGGCCGCCTCCCCGCCTGTTTCGCCTCGGCGTCCGGACTA
GAGGTACCTTTAAGACCAATGACTTACAAGGCAGCTGTAGATCTTAGCCACTTTTTAAAAGAAAAGGGGG
GACTGGAAGGGCTAATTCACTCCCAACGAAGACAAGATCTGCTTTTTGCTTGTACTGGGTCTCTCTGGTT
AGACCAGATCTGAGCCTGGGAGCTCTCTGGCTAACTAGGGAACCCACTGCTTAAGCCTCAATAAAGCTTG
CCTTGAGTGCTTCAAGTAGTGTGTGCCCGTCTGTTGTGTGACTCTGGTAACTAGAGATCCCTCAGACCCT
TTTAGTCAGTGTGGAAAATCTCTAGCAGTAGTAGTTCATGTCATCTTATTATTCAGTATTTATAACTTGC
AAAGAAATGAATATCAGAGAGTGAGAGGAACTTGTTTATTGCAGCTTATAATGGTTACAAATAAAGCAAT
AGCATCACAAATTTCACAAATAAAGCATTTTTTTCACTGCATTCTAGTTGTGGTTTGTCCAAACTCATCA
ATGTATCTTATCATGTCTGGCTCTAGCTATCCCGCCCCTAACTCCGCCCATCCCGCCCCTAACTCCGCCC
AGTTCCGCCCATTCTCCGCCCCATGGCTGACTAATTTTTTTT
Features (pLannotate 1.2.2; 30 found; start..end, strand, type, name):
     81..144     +  promoter       AmpR promoter: bla
    145..1005    +  CDS            AmpR: β-lactamase; bla; confers resistance to ampicillin, carbenicillin, and related antibiotics
   1176..1764    +  rep_origin     ori: high-copy-number ColE1/pMB1/pBR322/pUC origin of replication
   1947..2039    +  CDS            lacI (fragment): lac repressor; lacI; The lac repressor binds to the lac operator to inhibit transcription in E. coli. This inhibition can be relieved by adding lactose or isopropyl-β-D-thiogalactopyranoside (IPTG).
   2052..2073    +  protein_bind   CAP binding site: CAP binding activates transcription in the presence of cAMP. E. coli catabolite activator protein
   2088..2118    +  promoter       lac promoter: promoter for the E. coli lac operon
   2126..2142    +  protein_bind   lac operator: The lac repressor binds to the lac operator to inhibit transcription in E. coli. This inhibition can be relieved by adding lactose or isopropyl-β-D-thiogalactopyranoside (IPTG). lac repressor encoded by lacI
   2187..2205    +  promoter       T3 promoter: promoter for bacteriophage T3 RNA polymerase
   2233..2459    +  promoter       RSV promoter: Rous sarcoma virus enhancer/promoter
   2460..2640    +  LTR            5' LTR (truncated): truncated 5' long terminal repeat (LTR) from HIV-1
   2687..2812    +  misc_feature   HIV-1 Ψ: packaging signal of human immunodeficiency virus type 1
   2796..3159    +  CDS            HIV-1 gag (fragment): gag protein from human immunodeficiency virus 1; gag
   3305..3538    +  misc_feature   RRE: The Rev response element (RRE) of HIV-1 allows for Rev-dependent mRNA export from the nucleus to the cytoplasm.
   3915..3939    +  CDS            Rev (fragment): human immunodeficiency virus 1 (HIV-1) Rev protein; rev; enhances nuclear export of unspliced and incompletely spliced viral mRNAs
   3980..4097    +  misc_feature   cPPT/CTS: central polypurine tract and central termination sequence of HIV-1
   4151..4465    +  promoter       tight TRE promoter: Tet-responsive promoter PTight, consisting of seven tet operator sequences followed by the minimal CMV promoter
   4487..4504    +  protein_bind   attB1 (fragment): mutant version of attB; core recombination site for the Gateway® BP reaction BP Clonase™
   4513..6163    +  CDS            luciferase (fragment): firefly luciferase; luc+; enhanced luc+ version of the luciferase gene
   6170..6187    -  protein_bind   attB2 (fragment): mutant version of attB; core recombination site for the Gateway® BP reaction BP Clonase™
   6205..6223    +  CDS            9xHis (fragment): 9xHis affinity tag
   6233..6743    +  promoter       hPGK promoter: human phosphoglycerate kinase 1 promoter
   6753..7349    +  CDS            PuroR (fragment): puromycin N-acetyltransferase; pac from Streptomyces; confers resistance to puromycin
   7404..8101    +  CDS            rtTA3 (fragment): reverse tetracycline transactivator 3 activates expression from Tet-responsive promoters in the presence of doxycycline
   8031..8141    +  CDS            VP48: 3 tandem repeats of the minimal activation domain of herpes simplex virus VP16 (Cheng et al., 2013)
   8177..8725    +  misc_feature   WPRE (fragment): woodchuck hepatitis virus posttranscriptional regulatory element
   8751..8822    +  CDS            nef (fragment): NEF_HV1Z2 - Experimental evidence at protein level: Swiss-Prot protein existence level 1. Extracellular Nef protein targets CD4(+) T-lymphocytes for apoptosis by interacting with CXCR4 surface receptors. From Human immunodeficiency virus type 1 group M subtype D (isolate Z2/CDC-Z34) (HIV-1).
   8824..9057    +  LTR            3' LTR (ΔU3): self-inactivating 3' long terminal repeat (LTR) from HIV-1
   9129..9250    +  polyA_signal   SV40 poly(A) signal: SV40 polyadenylation signal
   9269..9290    +  rep_origin     SV40 ori (fragment): SV40 origin of replication
   9290..73      +  rep_origin     SV40 ori (across the origin): SV40 origin of replication
