[The description below was written by a language model from this plasmid's Addgene catalogue record and pLannotate feature annotations shown in this document.]
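Description:
Luciferase is a 9,352 bp doxycycline-inducible lentiviral expression plasmid built on the pCW57.1 backbone, with firefly luciferase (the enhanced luc+ version, about 1.65 kb) introduced by Gateway cloning. It is propagated in E. coli through a high-copy ColE1/pUC-type origin and an ampicillin resistance gene. The lentiviral portion has a third-generation, self-inactivating layout. An RSV promoter fused to a truncated HIV-1 5' LTR drives genomic RNA production in packaging cells. This is followed by the Ψ packaging signal, a gag fragment, the Rev response element and the cPPT/CTS, and the genome ends in a ΔU3 3' LTR with a downstream SV40 polyadenylation signal. A WPRE upstream of the 3' LTR is a standard element that enhances transcript expression.

The payload is an all-in-one Tet-On system. Luciferase sits between residual attB1 and attB2 sites, downstream of the tight TRE promoter (seven tet operators plus a minimal CMV promoter). A His-tag sequence lies just past attB2; the catalogue lists a 6xHis tag, but the record does not establish that it is fused in frame to luciferase. A separate human PGK promoter constitutively drives puromycin N-acetyltransferase followed by the reverse tetracycline transactivator rtTA3. The element linking these two coding regions is not annotated. Transduced mammalian cells can therefore be selected with puromycin, and luciferase is switched on when doxycycline allows rtTA3 to bind the TRE. The catalogue also lists HIS3 as a selectable marker, but no such feature appears in the annotation. The stated purpose is simply doxycycline-inducible luciferase expression; the plasmid was deposited with a study of TERT variants in myelodysplastic syndrome, and its specific role there is not stated.
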