Addgene plasmid #213979: Luciferase
Purpose: Expresses Doxy Inducible Luciferase
Depositing lab: Coleman Lindsley. Depositing organization: Dana-Farber Cancer Institute. Publication: The clinical and functional effects of TERT variants in myelodysplastic syndrome. Reilly CR, Myllymaki M, Redd R, Padmanaban S, Karunakaran D, Tesmer V, Tsai FD, Gibson CJ, Rana HQ, Zhong L, Saber W, Spellman SR, Hu ZH, Orr EH, Chen MM, De Vivo I, DeAngelo DJ, Cutler C, Antin JH, Neuberg D, Garber JE, Nandakumar J, Agarwal S, Lindsley RC. Blood. 2021 Sep 9;138(10):898-911. doi: 10.1182/blood.2021011075. PubMed 34019641.
Backbone
  Vector backbone: pcW57.1
  Backbone size w/o insert (bp): 7702
  Total vector size (bp): 9352
  Vector type: Mammalian Expression, Bacterial Expression, Lentiviral
  Selectable markers: Puromycin, HIS3
Growth in bacteria
  Bacterial resistance: Ampicillin, 100 μg/mL
  Growth temperature: 37°C
  Growth strain: NEB Stable
  Copy number: Unknown
Gene/Insert
  Gene/Insert name: Luciferase
  Species: Firefly
  Insert size (bp): 1650
  GenBank ID: NW_022170249.1
  Promoter: Tet-responsive promoter PTight, consisting of seven tet operator sequences followed by the minimal CMV promoter
  Tag / fusion protein: 6xHis affinity tag
  Cloning method: Gateway Cloning
  Sequencing primers: 5′ tcgaggtaggcgtgtacggtgg; 3′ aatagggttggcaccagcagcg
Terms and licenses: Academic/Nonprofit Terms; Industry Terms: Not Available to Industry
How to cite: Luciferase was a gift from Coleman Lindsley (Addgene plasmid # 213979 ; http://n2t.net/addgene:213979 ; RRID:Addgene_213979)
